Addgene plasmid #246310: p305N-27
Purpose: Evaluation of PtU6.1 promoter (Pol III promoter) for CRISPR-Cas9 editing of mEGFP in a Nicotiana benthamiana reporter line
Depositing lab: Chung-Jui Tsai. Depositing organization: University of Georgia. Publication: A compendium of nonredundant short polymerase III promoters for CRISPR applications. Deguchi M, Sinclair KM, Patel A, Coile M, Ortega MA, Bewg WP, Tsai CJ. Plant Physiol. 2025 Jul 3;198(3):kiaf294. doi: 10.1093/plphys/kiaf294. PubMed 40673482.
Backbone
  Vector backbone: p305N
  Vector type: Plant Expression, CRISPR
Growth in bacteria
  Bacterial resistance: Kanamycin, 50 μg/mL
  Growth temperature: 37°C
  Growth strain: DH5alpha
  Copy number: High Copy
Gene/Insert
  Gene/Insert name: PtU6.1 promoter
  gRNA/shRNA sequence: CATGCCCGAAGGCTACGTCC
  Species: Populus tricocarpa
  Promoter: PtU6.1 promoter
  Cloning method: Gibson Cloning
Terms and licenses: Academic/Nonprofit Terms; Industry Terms: Not Available to Industry
How to cite: p305N-27 was a gift from Chung-Jui Tsai (Addgene plasmid # 246310 ; http://n2t.net/addgene:246310 ; RRID:Addgene_246310)
