[The description below was written by a language model from this plasmid's Addgene catalogue record and pLannotate feature annotations shown in this document.]
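Description:
p305N-27 is a 12,759-nt plant binary CRISPR vector built on the p305N backbone and designed for Agrobacterium-style T-DNA delivery, as indicated by its nopaline C58 left and right border repeats. Outside the borders, the backbone carries a high-copy ColE1/pUC-type origin for propagation in E. coli. It also has the broad-host-range incP oriV with its activating replication protein trfA, a pairing that normally supports maintenance in Agrobacterium. Bacterial selection is by kanamycin through an aphA-3 aminoglycoside phosphotransferase gene. A short TetR fragment is also annotated and appears to be a backbone remnant.

Within the T-DNA, next to the left border, is an nptII (NeoR/KanR) gene in reverse orientation, which serves as the plant selectable marker; its promoter and terminator are not annotated. The test element is the PtU6.1 promoter, a Pol III promoter from Populus trichocarpa inserted by Gibson cloning. It is not itself annotated but presumably lies just upstream of the guide. The 20-nt spacer directly abutting the S. pyogenes gRNA scaffold was labelled by the annotation software as an mVenus fragment, which is consistent with its being the guide that targets mEGFP. Downstream, a Streptococcus pyogenes Cas9 coding sequence is terminated by the Arabidopsis HSP18.2 terminator. The Cas9 promoter is not named in the record; the region before Cas9 contains several fragments matching an Arabidopsis HST gene, which may reflect genomic sequence within a plant-derived regulatory region.

The plasmid belongs to a series comparing short Pol III promoters for CRISPR use. Here, PtU6.1 activity is evaluated by Cas9 editing of mEGFP in a Nicotiana benthamiana reporter line.
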