Features (pLannotate 1.2.2; 15 found; start..end, strand, type, name):
      1..589     +  rep_origin     ori: high-copy-number ColE1/pMB1/pBR322/pUC origin of replication
    778..805     -  CDS            TetR (fragment): tetracycline resistance regulatory protein; tetR
    829..1977    -  CDS            trfA: trans-acting replication protein that binds to and activates oriV
   2276..3070    -  CDS            KanR: aminoglycoside phosphotransferase; aphA-3; confers resistance to kanamycin
   3282..3913    -  rep_origin     oriV: incP origin of replication
   3993..4017    +  misc_feature   LB T-DNA repeat: left border repeat from nopaline C58 T-DNA
   4532..5326    -  CDS            NeoR/KanR: aminoglycoside phosphotransferase from Tn5; aph(3')-II (or nptII); confers resistance to neomycin, kanamycin, and G418 (Geneticin®)
   6333..6352    +  CDS            VN155(I152L) (fragment): improved N-terminal fragment of mVenus for use in bimolecular fluorescence complementation (BiFC) (Kodama and Hu, 2010)
   6353..6428    +  misc_RNA       gRNA scaffold: guide RNA scaffold for the Streptococcus pyogenes CRISPR/Cas9 system
   6470..6841    +  CDS            HST (fragment): HSTC_ARATH - Also known as HPT2, VTE2-2. Experimental evidence at protein level: Swiss-Prot protein existence level 1. Involved in the synthesis of plastoquinone-9. Can use both homogentisic acid and 2,5-dihydroxyphenylacetic acid gamma-lactone as prenyl acceptors, and solanesyl diphosphate > farnesyl diphosphate > geranylgeranyl diphosphate >> phytyl diphosphate as prenyl donors. Do not catalyze the decardoxylation of homogentisate uncoupled from prenylation. From Arabidopsis thaliana (Mouse-ear cress).
   6993..7076    +  CDS            HST (fragment): HSTC_ARATH - Also known as HPT2, VTE2-2. Experimental evidence at protein level: Swiss-Prot protein existence level 1. Involved in the synthesis of plastoquinone-9. Can use both homogentisic acid and 2,5-dihydroxyphenylacetic acid gamma-lactone as prenyl acceptors, and solanesyl diphosphate > farnesyl diphosphate > geranylgeranyl diphosphate >> phytyl diphosphate as prenyl donors. Do not catalyze the decardoxylation of homogentisate uncoupled from prenylation. From Arabidopsis thaliana (Mouse-ear cress).
   7342..7416    +  CDS            HST (fragment): HSTC_ARATH - Also known as HPT2, VTE2-2. Experimental evidence at protein level: Swiss-Prot protein existence level 1. Involved in the synthesis of plastoquinone-9. Can use both homogentisic acid and 2,5-dihydroxyphenylacetic acid gamma-lactone as prenyl acceptors, and solanesyl diphosphate > farnesyl diphosphate > geranylgeranyl diphosphate >> phytyl diphosphate as prenyl donors. Do not catalyze the decardoxylation of homogentisate uncoupled from prenylation. From Arabidopsis thaliana (Mouse-ear cress).
   8112..12215   +  CDS            cas9: CAS9_STRP1 - Also known as csn1 From Streptococcus pyogenes serotype M1.
  12255..12503   +  terminator     HSP terminator: efficient transcription terminator from the Arabidopsis thaliana heat shock protein 18.2 gene (Nagaya et al., 2010)
  12522..12546   +  misc_feature   RB T-DNA repeat: right border repeat from nopaline C58 T-DNA
>Addgene plasmid #246310 | p305N-27 | addgene full sequence | sequence record 491145 | Addgene NGS Result
TTGAGATCCTTTTTTTCTGCGCGTAATCTGCTGCTTGCAAACAAAAAAACCACCGCTACCAGCGGTGGTT
TGTTTGCCGGATCAAGAGCTACCAACTCTTTTTCCGAAGGTAACTGGCTTCAGCAGAGCGCAGATACCAA
ATACTGTTCTTCTAGTGTAGCCGTAGTTAGGCCACCACTTCAAGAACTCTGTAGCACCGCCTACATACCT
CGCTCTGCTAATCCTGTTACCAGTGGCTGCTGCCAGTGGCGATAAGTCGTGTCTTACCGGGTTGGACTCA
AGACGATAGTTACCGGATAAGGCGCAGCGGTCGGGCTGAACGGGGGGTTCGTGCACACAGCCCAGCTTGG
AGCGAACGACCTACACCGAACTGAGATACCTACAGCGTGAGCTATGAGAAAGCGCCACGCTTCCCGAAGG
GAGAAAGGCGGACAGGTATCCGGTAAGCGGCAGGGTCGGAACAGGAGAGCGCACGAGGGAGCTTCCAGGG
GGAAACGCCTGGTATCTTTATAGTCCTGTCGGGTTTCGCCACCTCTGACTTGAGCGTCGATTTTTGTGAT
GCTCGTCAGGGGGGCGGAGCCTATGGAAAAACGCCAGCAACGCGGCCTTTTTACGGTTCCTGGCCTTTTG
CTGGCCTTTTGCTCACATGTTCTTTCCTGCGTTATCCCCTGATTCTGTGGATAACCGTATTACCGCCTTT
GAGTGAGCTGATACCGCTCGCCGCAGCCGAACGACCGAGCGCAGCGAGTCAGTGAGCGAGGAAGCGGAAG
AGGATCTCAGTAAAGCGCTGGCTGCTGAACCCCCAGCCGGAACTGACCCCACAAGGCCCTAGCGTTTGCA
ATGCACCAGGTCATCATTGACCCAGGCGTGTTCCACCAGGCCGCTGCCTCGCAACTCTTCGCAGGCTTCG
CCGACCTGCTCGCGCCACTTCTTCACGCGGGTGGAATCCGATCCGCACATGAGGCGGAAGGTTTCCAGCT
TGAGCGGGTACGGCTCCCGGTGCGAGCTGAAATAGTCGAACATCCGTCGGGCCGTCGGCGACAGCTTGCG
GTACTTCTCCCATATGAATTTCGTGTAGTGGTCGCCAGCAAACAGCACGACGATTTCCTCGTCGATCAGG
ACCTGGCAACGGGACGTTTTCTTGCCACGGTCCAGGACGCGGAAGCGGTGCAGCAGCGACACCGATTCCA
GGTGCCCAACGCGGTCGGACGTGAAGCCCATCGCCGTCGCCTGTAGGCGCGACAGGCATTCCTCGGCCTT
CGTGTAATACCGGCCATTGATCGACCAGCCCAGGTCCTGGCAAAGCTCGTAGAACGTGAAGGTGATCGGC
TCGCCGATAGGGGTGCGCTTCGCGTACTCCAACACCTGCTGCCACACCAGTTCGTCATCGTCGGCCCGCA
GCTCGACGCCGGTGTAGGTGATCTTCACGTCCTTGTTGACGTGGAAAATGACCTTGTTTTGCAGCGCCTC
GCGCGGGATTTTCTTGTTGCGCGTGGTGAACAGGGCAGAGCGGGCCGTGTCGTTTGGCATCGCTCGCATC
GTGTCCGGCCACGGCGCAATATCGAACAAGGAAAGCTGCATTTCCTTGATCTGCTGCTTCGTGTGTTTCA
GCAACGCGGCTTGCTTGGCCTCGCTGACCTGTTTTGCCAGGTCCTCGCCGGCGGTTTTTCGCTTCTTGGT
CGTCATAGTTCCTCGCGTGTCGATGGTCATCGACTTCGCCAAACCTGCCGCCTCCTGTTCGAGACGACGC
GAACGCTCCACGGCGGCCGATGGCGCGGGCAGGGCAGGGGGAGCCAGTTGCACGCTGTCGCGCTCGATCT
TGGCCGTAGCTTGCTGGGCCATCGAGCCGACGGACTGGAAGGTTTCGCGGGGCGCACGCATGACGGTGCG
GCTTGCGATGGTTTCGGCATCCTCGGCGGAAAACCCCGCGTCGATCAGTTCTTGCCTGTATGCCTTCCGG
TCAAACGTCCGATTCATTCACCCTCCTTGCGGGATTGCCCCGACTCACGCCGGGGCAATGTGCCCTTATT
CCTGATTTGATCCGCCTGGTGCCTTGGTGTCCAGATAATCCACCTTATCGGCAATGAAGTCGGTCCCGTA
GACCGTCTGGCCGTCCTTCTCGTACTTGGTATTCCGAATCTTGCCCTGCACGAATACCAGCGACCCCTTG
CCCAAATACTTGCCGTGGGCCTCGGCCTGAGAGCCAAAACACTTGATGCGGAAGAAGTCGGTGCGCTCCT
GCTTGTCGCCAGCATCGTTGCGCCACATCTAGGTACTAAAACAATTCATCCAGTAAAATATAATATTTTA
TTTTCTCCCAATCAGGCTTGATCCCCAGTAAGTCAAAAAATAGCTCGACATACTGTTCTTCCCCAATATC
CTCCCTGATCGACCGGACGCAGAAGGCAATGTCATACCACTTGTCCGCCCTGCCGCTTCTCCCAAGATCA
ATAAAGCCACTTACTTTGCCATCTTTCACAAAGATGTTGCTGTCTCCCAGGTCGCCGTGGGAAAAGACAA
GTTCCTCTTCGGGCTTTTCCGTCTTTAAAAAATCATACAGCTCGCGCGGATCTTTAAATGGGGTGTCTTC
TTCCCAGTTTTCGCAATCCACATCGGCCAGATCGTTATTCAGTAAGTAATCCAATTCGGCTAAGCGGCTG
TCTAAGCTATTCGTATAGGGACAATCCGATATGTCGATGGAGTGAAAGAGCCTGATGCACTCCGCATACA
GCTCGATAATCTTTTCAGGGCTTTGTTCATCTTCATACTCTTCCGAGCAAAGGACGCCATCGGCCTCACT
CATGAGCAGATTGCTCCAGCCATCATGCCGTTCAAGGTGCAGGACCTTTGGAACAGGCAGCTTTCCTTCC
AGCCATAGCATCATGTCCTTTTCCCGTTCCACATCATAGGTGGTCCCTTTATACCGGCTGTCCGTCATTT
TTAAATATAGGTTTTCATTTTCTCCCACCAGCTTATATACCTTAGCAGGAGACATTCCTTCCGTATCTTT
TACGCAGCGGTATTTTTCGATCAGTTTTTTCAATTCCGGTGATATTCTCATTTTAGCCATTTATTATTTC
CTTCCTCTTTTCTACAGTATTTAAAGATACCCCAAGAAGCTAATTATAACAAGACGAACTCCAATTCACT
GTTCCTTGCATTCTAAAACTTTAAATACCAGAAAACAGCTTTTTCAAAGTTGTTTTCAAAGTTGGCGTAT
AACATAGTATCGACGGAGCCGATTTTGAAACCACAATTATGGGTGATGCTGCCAACGCGAGAGCGGGCCG
GGAGGGTTCGAGAAGGGGGGGCACCCCCCTTCGGCGTGCGCGGTCACGCGCACAGGGCGCAGCCCTGGTT
AAAAACAAGGTTTATAAATATTGGTTTAAAAGCAGGTTAAAAGACAGGTTAGCGGTGGCCGAAAAACGGG
CGGAAACCCTTGCAAATGCTGGATTTTCTGCCTGTGGACAGCCCCTCAAATGTCAATAGGTGCGCCCCTC
ATCTGTCAGCACTCTGCCCCTCAAGTGTCAAGGATCGCGCCCCTCATCTGTCAGTAGTCGCGCCCCTCAA
GTGTCAATACCGCAGGGCACTTATCCCCAGGCTTGTCCACATCATCTGTGGGAAACTCGCGTAAAATCAG
GCGTTTTCGCCGATTTGCGAGGCTGGCCAGCTCCACGTCGCCGGCCGAAATCGAGCCTGCCCCTCATCTG
TCAACGCCGCGCCGGGTGAGTCGGCCCCTCAAGTGTCAACGTCCGCCCCTCATCTGTCAGTGAGGGCCAA
GTTTTCCGCGAGGTATCCACAACGCCGGCGGCTGCGGTGTCTCGCACACGGCTTCGACGGCGTTTCTGGC
GCGTTTGCAGGGCCATAGACGGCCGCCAGCCCAGCGGCGAGGGCAACCAGCCCGGTGAGCGTCTCTAGTG
GACTGATGGGCTGCCTGTATCGAGTGGTGATTTTGTGCCGAGCTGCCGGTCGGGGAGCTGTTGGCTGGCT
GGTGGCAGGATATATTGTGGTGTAAACAAATTGACGATTTAAATGGTAGGCGCGGCTTAATTAAGCGCTT
AATTAAGCGCTTAATTAAGCGCTTAATAAGCCGCGCCGTACCCCAATAGTCTCGACAGACACATAGCACC
TAACATTATTGCTTAAATTTACTATTTTTTTACTATATTATACTCAACCCAATGAGCATAAAGACTGTAA
AATCTCAAATTCCTGAGAAGCATATTTATCGATCCCACAGACTTGATAGTTCCATAATCCATACGCTGCA
GCCAAATTGCTAGTGTGTTGAACATTTAACACGTAGAGAACTAGAAAAGATATAAAACTAAGATTGATAT
CCAAAATAGACGAGAACAATAAGCAAAAACTCTTAGTTTTGAAATAAATCAACAATCCCGAGGGTTGTCA
CATACATCAAAAACGAAAATCCATATAGCAAAAAAAACTCTAAATTACCGTTCGACAAAAAGAGAAAACT
GATAGGACATTTGCTAAACATTAAAATCAAAATTTGGATCAAGCCGAATTCTCAGAAGAACTCGTCAAGA
AGGCGATAGAAGGCGATGCGCTGCGAATCGGGAGCGGCGATACCGTAAAGCACGAGGAAGCGGTCAGCCC
ATTCGCCGCCAAGCTCTTCAGCAATATCACGGGTAGCCAACGCTATGTCCTGATAGCGGTCCGCCACACC
CAGCCGGCCACAGTCGATGAATCCAGAAAAGCGGCCATTTTCCACCATGATATTCGGCAAGCAGGCATCG
CCATGGGTCACGACGAGATCATCGCCGTCGGGCATGCGCGCCTTGAGCCTGGCGAACAGTTCGGCTGGCG
CGAGCCCCTGATGCTCTTCGTCCAGATCATCCTGATCGACAAGACCGGCTTCCATCCGAGTACGTGCTCG
CTCGATGCGATGTTTCGCTTGGTGGTCGAATGGGCAGGTAGCCGGATCAAGCGTATGCAGCCGCCGCATT
GCATCAGCCATGATGGATACTTTCTCGGCAGGAGCAAGGTGAGATGACAGGAGATCCTGCCCCGGCACTT
CGCCCAATAGCAGCCAGTCCCTTCCCGCTTCAGTGACAACGTCGAGCACAGCTGCGCAAGGAACGCCCGT
CGTGGCCAGCCACGATAGCCGCGCTGCCTCGTCCTGCAGTTCATTCAGGGCACCGGACAGGTCGGTCTTG
ACAAAAAGAACCGGGCGCCCCTGCGCTGACAGCCGGAACACGGCGGCATCAGAGCAGCCGATTGTCTGTT
GTGCCCAGTCATAGCCGAATAGCCTCTCCACCCAAGCGGCCGGAGAACCTGCGTGCAATCCATCTTGTTC
AATCATCTCGAGACGTACCGCGCGATGCATTCGAAGATCGATCCTTCGCCTGGAGGAGAGAAATCAGTGG
CGCTGCGGCTTTTAGGGTTTCTTTGTTGATGGAATGAGAGTGTAAGCTCTGCCAGTGCCACTTTATTAGG
GTTTTACAAGCCCTTTTCTTCGTAATTGGGCCTGACATTTTGTGCCACTTGGGCCTTTAGAGATGAAAAT
GTATATTGGGCTTAAGTTGACTTGAAGGATAAATTAGTTTAGGATATTACGTTTTTTATGAGAATTGGTG
TGTCGGATACATGTATATGATGCATTCAAATATATGTATTCTAGATACATTTAAGTTTAGATACAATCTA
AAATGTGTCTTTAATTACAGGACTGTAACTAAAATACTTAATGTAAGAAGAATATTACTCCTTTAATAGC
TTTTGAGTATATCTAGTCTAACATCTTTTAAAAAAGTCTAATTTCTTTCATTTATTTTTCGAGCAATAGC
AAAGTGCATAATTATTTTTTTCTTCTAGAAATTCAGATTTGTTTCTCTAAATTTTGAGATTCTTTTCTCA
ATTTTGTATGTCTAGAGAACAATGTGTATTTTTCACTCTAGTTGGTTGTTACTTTGTTGAATGTTCTGAT
AAAAGTATATTGTTATTTCTGAAGTAGATATAAACCTTCATTTGGAAATTATACATAAATCAAAATCGTT
AATTATCTAGATCAAGATATATGCCCTTTTCCTAATGTATTTGATACATGCACCTAATTTCACTAGATGT
ATCTTTTCTATTTTTTAAATTATGAATAGTTAATTTTTTCCATATGTGTATTTGATACATACTTCATGAC
TTTAAAAAATTAATTATATACCAGATATATGTATTTAAAATTTGTTATGTATTTAAAGTATGTATATGAT
TATTCGATATTAATCTCTTCGATGAAGGCCTAGATATACCACATCGTCTGGTTAGAGAACACATGAAGTT
TTTATATTGGCGAAGCTGAGACGTAAGAACCGCATGCCCGAAGGCTACGTCCGTTTTAGAGCTAGAAATA
GCAAGTTAAAATAAGGCTAGTCCGTTATCAACTTGAAAAAGTGGCACCGAGTCGGTGCTTTTTTTACTAG
TGGAGCTCAACTTTTGATTCGCTATTTGCAGTGCACCTGTGGCGTTCATCACATCTTTTGTGACACTGTT
TGCACTGGTCATTGCTATTACAAAGGACCTTCCTGATGTTGAAGGAGATCGAAAGTAAGTAACTGCACGC
ATAACCATTTTCTTTCCGCTCTTTGGCTCAATCCATTTGACAGTCAAAGACAATGTTTAACCAGCTCCGT
TTGATATATTGTCTTTATGTGTTTGTTCAAGCATGTTTAGTTAATCATGCCTTTGATTGATCTTGAATAG
GTTCCAAATATCAACCCTGGCAACAAAACTTGGAGTGAGAAACATTGCATTCCTCGGTTCTGGACTTCTG
CTAGTAAATTATGTTTCAGCCATATCACTAGCTTTCTACATGCCTCAGGTGAATTCATCTATTTCCGTCT
TAACTATTTCGGTTAATTAAAGCACGAACACCATTACTGCATGTAGAAGCTTGATAAACTATCGCCACCA
ATTTATTTTTGTTGCGATATTGTTACTTTCCTCAGTATGCAGCTTTGAAAAGACCAACCCTCTTATCCTT
TAACAATGAACAGGTTTTTAGAGGTAGCTTGATGATTCCTGCACATGTGATCTTGGCTTCAGGCTTAATT
TTCCAGGTAAAGCATTATGAGATACTCTTATATCTCTTACATACTTTTGAGATAATGCACAAGAACTTCA
TAACTATATGCTTTAGTTTCTGCATTTGACACTGCCAAATTCATTAATCTCTAATATCTTTGTTGTTGAT
CTTTGGTAGACATGGGTACTAGAAAAAGCAAACTACACCAAGGTAAAATACTTTTGTACAAACATAAACT
CGTTATCACGGAACATCAATGGAGTGTATATCTAACGGAGTGTAGAAACATTTGATTATTGCAGGAAGCT
ATCTCAGGATATTATCGGTTTATATGGAATCTCTTCTACGCAGAGTATCTGTTATTCCCCTTCCTCTAGC
TTTCAATTTCATGGTGAGGATATGCAGTTTTCTTTGTATATCATTCTTCTTCTTCTTTGTAGCTTGGAGT
CAAAATCGGTTCCTTCATGTACATACATCAAGGATATGTCCTTCTGAATTTTTATATCTTGCAATAAAAA
TGCTTGTACCAATTGAAACACCAGCTTTTTGAGTTCTATGATCACTGACTTGGTTCTAACCAAAAAAAAA
AAAATGTTTAATTTACATATCTAAAAGTAGGTTTAGGGAAACCTAAACAGTAAAATATTTGTATATTATT
CGAATTTCACTCATCATAAAAACTTAAATTGCACCATAAAATTTTGTTTTACTATTAATGATGTAATTTG
TGTAACTTAAGATAAAAATAATATTCCGTAAGTTAACCGGCTAAAACCACGTATAAACCAGGGAACCTGT
TAAACCGGTTCTTTACTGGATAAAGAAATGAAAGCCCATGTAGACAGCTCCATTAGAGCCCAAACCCTAA
ATTTCTCATCTATATAAAAGGAGTGACATTAGGGTTTTTGTTCGTCCTCTTAAAGCTTCTCGTTTTCTCT
GCCGTCTCTCTCATTCGCGCGACGCAAACGATCTTCAGGTGATCTTCTTTCTCCAAATCCTCTCTCATAA
CTCTGATTTCGTACTTGTGTATTTGAGCTCACGCTCTGTTTCTCTCACCACAGCAGCTAGCATGGACAAG
AAGTACTCCATTGGGCTCGATATCGGCACAAACAGCGTCGGCTGGGCCGTCATTACGGACGAGTACAAGG
TGCCGAGCAAAAAATTCAAAGTTCTGGGCAATACCGATCGCCACAGCATAAAGAAGAACCTCATTGGCGC
CCTCCTGTTCGACTCCGGGGAGACGGCCGAAGCCACGCGGCTCAAAAGAACAGCACGGCGCAGATATACC
CGCAGAAAGAATCGGATCTGCTACCTGCAGGAGATCTTTAGTAATGAGATGGCTAAGGTGGATGACTCTT
TCTTCCATAGGCTGGAGGAGTCCTTTTTGGTGGAGGAGGATAAAAAGCACGAGCGCCACCCAATCTTTGG
CAATATCGTGGACGAGGTGGCGTACCATGAAAAGTACCCAACCATATATCATCTGAGGAAGAAGCTTGTA
GACAGTACTGATAAGGCTGACTTGCGGTTGATCTATCTCGCGCTGGCGCATATGATCAAATTTCGGGGAC
ACTTCCTCATCGAGGGGGACCTGAACCCAGACAACAGCGATGTCGACAAACTCTTTATCCAACTGGTTCA
GACTTACAATCAGCTTTTCGAAGAGAACCCGATCAACGCATCCGGAGTTGACGCCAAAGCAATCCTGAGC
GCTAGGCTGTCCAAATCCCGGCGGCTCGAAAACCTCATCGCACAGCTCCCTGGGGAGAAGAAGAACGGCC
TGTTTGGTAATCTTATCGCCCTGTCACTCGGGCTGACCCCCAACTTTAAATCTAACTTCGACCTGGCCGA
AGATGCCAAGCTTCAACTGAGCAAAGACACCTACGATGATGATCTCGACAATCTGCTGGCCCAGATCGGC
GACCAGTACGCAGACCTTTTTTTGGCGGCAAAGAACCTGTCAGACGCCATTCTGCTGAGTGATATTCTGC
GAGTGAACACGGAGATCACCAAAGCTCCGCTGAGCGCTAGTATGATCAAGCGCTATGATGAGCACCACCA
AGACTTGACTTTGCTGAAGGCCCTTGTCAGACAGCAACTGCCTGAGAAGTACAAGGAAATTTTCTTCGAT
CAGTCTAAAAATGGCTACGCCGGATACATTGACGGCGGAGCAAGCCAGGAGGAATTTTACAAATTTATTA
AGCCCATCTTGGAAAAAATGGACGGCACCGAGGAGCTGCTGGTAAAGCTTAACAGAGAAGATCTGTTGCG
CAAACAGCGCACTTTCGACAATGGAAGCATCCCCCACCAGATTCACCTGGGCGAACTGCACGCTATCCTC
AGGCGGCAAGAGGATTTCTACCCCTTTTTGAAAGATAACAGGGAAAAGATTGAGAAAATCCTCACATTTC
GGATACCCTACTATGTAGGCCCCCTCGCCCGGGGAAATTCCAGATTCGCGTGGATGACTCGCAAATCAGA
AGAGACCATCACTCCCTGGAACTTCGAGGAAGTCGTGGATAAGGGGGCCTCTGCCCAGTCCTTCATCGAA
AGGATGACTAACTTTGATAAAAATCTGCCTAACGAAAAGGTGCTTCCTAAACACTCTCTGCTGTACGAGT
ACTTCACAGTTTATAACGAGCTGACCAAGGTCAAATACGTCACAGAAGGGATGAGAAAGCCAGCATTCCT
GTCTGGAGAGCAGAAGAAAGCTATCGTGGACCTCCTCTTCAAGACGAACCGGAAAGTTACCGTGAAACAG
CTCAAAGAAGACTATTTCAAAAAGATTGAATGTTTCGACTCTGTTGAAATCAGCGGAGTGGAGGATCGCT
TCAACGCATCCCTGGGAACGTATCACGATCTCCTGAAAATCATTAAAGACAAGGACTTCCTGGACAATGA
GGAGAACGAGGACATTCTTGAGGACATTGTCCTCACCCTTACGTTGTTTGAAGATAGGGAGATGATTGAA
GAACGCTTGAAAACTTACGCTCATCTCTTCGACGACAAAGTCATGAAACAGCTCAAGAGGCGCCGATATA
CAGGATGGGGGCGGCTGTCAAGAAAACTGATCAATGGCATCCGAGACAAGCAGAGTGGAAAGACAATCCT
GGATTTTCTTAAGTCCGATGGATTTGCCAACCGGAACTTCATGCAGTTGATCCATGATGACTCTCTCACC
TTTAAGGAGGACATCCAGAAAGCACAAGTTTCTGGCCAGGGGGACAGTCTTCACGAGCACATCGCTAATC
TTGCAGGTAGCCCAGCTATCAAAAAGGGAATACTGCAGACCGTTAAGGTCGTGGATGAACTCGTCAAAGT
AATGGGAAGGCATAAGCCCGAGAATATCGTTATCGAGATGGCCCGAGAGAACCAAACTACCCAGAAGGGA
CAGAAGAACAGTAGGGAAAGGATGAAGAGGATTGAAGAGGGTATAAAAGAACTGGGGTCCCAAATCCTTA
AGGAACACCCAGTTGAAAACACCCAGCTTCAGAATGAGAAGCTCTACCTGTACTACCTGCAGAACGGCAG
GGACATGTACGTGGATCAGGAACTGGACATCAATCGGCTCTCCGACTACGACGTGGATCATATCGTGCCC
CAGTCTTTTCTCAAAGATGATTCTATTGATAATAAAGTGTTGACAAGATCCGATAAAAATAGAGGGAAGA
GTGATAACGTCCCCTCAGAAGAAGTTGTCAAGAAAATGAAAAATTATTGGCGGCAGCTGCTGAACGCCAA
ACTGATCACACAACGGAAGTTCGATAATCTGACTAAGGCTGAACGAGGTGGCCTGTCTGAGTTGGATAAA
GCCGGCTTCATCAAAAGGCAGCTTGTTGAGACACGCCAGATCACCAAGCACGTGGCCCAAATTCTCGATT
CACGCATGAACACCAAGTACGATGAAAATGACAAACTGATTCGAGAGGTGAAAGTTATTACTCTGAAGTC
TAAGCTGGTCTCAGATTTCAGAAAGGACTTTCAGTTTTATAAGGTGAGAGAGATCAACAATTACCACCAT
GCGCATGATGCCTACCTGAATGCAGTGGTAGGCACTGCACTTATCAAAAAATATCCCAAGCTTGAATCTG
AATTTGTTTACGGAGACTATAAAGTGTACGATGTTAGGAAAATGATCGCAAAGTCTGAGCAGGAAATAGG
CAAGGCCACCGCTAAGTACTTCTTTTACAGCAATATTATGAATTTTTTCAAGACCGAGATTACACTGGCC
AATGGAGAGATTCGGAAGCGACCACTTATCGAAACAAACGGAGAAACAGGAGAAATCGTGTGGGACAAGG
GTAGGGATTTCGCGACAGTCCGGAAGGTCCTGTCCATGCCGCAGGTGAACATCGTTAAAAAGACCGAAGT
ACAGACCGGAGGCTTCTCCAAGGAAAGTATCCTCCCGAAAAGGAACAGCGACAAGCTGATCGCACGCAAA
AAAGATTGGGACCCCAAGAAATACGGCGGATTCGATTCTCCTACAGTCGCTTACAGTGTACTGGTTGTGG
CCAAAGTGGAGAAAGGGAAGTCTAAAAAACTCAAAAGCGTCAAGGAACTGCTGGGCATCACAATCATGGA
GCGATCAAGCTTCGAAAAAAACCCCATCGACTTTCTCGAAGCGAAAGGATATAAAGAGGTCAAAAAAGAC
CTCATCATTAAGCTTCCCAAGTACTCTCTCTTTGAGCTTGAAAACGGCCGGAAACGAATGCTCGCTAGTG
CGGGCGAGCTGCAGAAAGGTAACGAGCTGGCACTGCCCTCTAAATACGTTAATTTCTTGTATCTGGCCAG
CCACTATGAAAAGCTCAAAGGGTCTCCCGAAGATAATGAGCAGAAGCAGCTGTTCGTGGAACAACACAAA
CACTACCTTGATGAGATCATCGAGCAAATAAGCGAGTTCTCCAAAAGAGTGATCCTCGCCGACGCTAACC
TCGATAAGGTGCTTTCTGCTTACAATAAGCACAGGGATAAGCCCATCAGGGAGCAGGCAGAAAACATTAT
CCACTTGTTTACTCTGACCAACTTGGGCGCGCCTGCAGCCTTCAAGTACTTCGACACCACCATAGACAGA
AAGCGGTACACCTCTACAAAGGAGGTCCTGGACGCCACACTGATTCATCAGTCAATTACGGGGCTCTATG
AAACAAGAATCGACCTCTCTCAGCTCGGTGGAGACGGAACAAGAAAGAGAAGAAAGGTGTGACGGATCCT
CGAATATGAAGATGAAGATGAAATATTTGGTGTGTCAAATAAAAAGCTTGTGTGCTTAAGTTTGTGTTTT
TTTCTTGGCTTGTTGTGTTATGAATTTGTGGCTTTTTCTAATATCAAATGAATGTAAGATCTCATTATAA
TGAATAAACAAATGTTTCTATAATCCATTGTGAATGTTTTGTTGGATCTCTTCTGCAGCATATAACTACT
GTATGTGCTATGGTATGGACTATGGAATATGATTAAAGATAAGGTTTAAACTATCAGTGTTTGACAGGAT
ATATTGGCGGGTAAACCTAAGAGAAAAGAGCGTTTATTAGAATAATCGGATATTTAAAAGGGCGTGAAAA
GGTTTATCCGTTCGTCCATTTGTATGTGCATGCCAACCACAGGAGATCCAAAAGGATCTAGGTGAAGATC
CTTTTTGATAATCTCATGACCAAAATCCCTTAACGTGAGTTTTCGTTCCACTGAGCGTCAGACCCCGTAG
AAAAGATCAAAGGATCTTC
