>Addgene plasmid #246310 | p305N-27 | depositor partial sequence | sequence record 487356 | promoter
AGATATACCACATCGTCTGGTTAGAGAACACATGAAGTTTTTATATTGGCGAAGCTGAGACGTAAGAACC
